Addgene plasmid #112935: Lck-mCherry-RGS
Purpose: Plasmid encodes a membrane located inhibitor of Ga12/13 signaling (RGS domain from p115)
Depositing lab: Dorus Gadella. Depositing organization: University of Amsterdam. Publication: The balance between Galphai-Cdc42/Rac and Galpha12/13-RhoA pathways determines endothelial barrier regulation by sphingosine-1-phosphate. Reinhard NR, Mastop M, Yin T, Wu Y, Bosma EK, Gadella TWJ Jr, Goedhart J, Hordijk PL. Mol Biol Cell. 2017 Nov 7;28(23):3371-3382. doi: 10.1091/mbc.E17-03-0136. Epub 2017 Sep 27. PubMed 28954861.
Backbone
  Vector backbone: pEGFP-C1
  Backbone manufacturer: Clontech
  Vector type: Mammalian Expression
Growth in bacteria
  Bacterial resistance: Kanamycin, 50 μg/mL
  Growth temperature: 37°C
  Growth strain: DH5alpha
  Copy number: High Copy
Gene/Insert
  Gene/Insert name: p115RhoGEF-RGS domain
  Species: Synthetic
  Promoter: CMV
  Tag / fusion protein: mCherry (N terminal on insert)
  Cloning method: Restriction Enzyme; 5′ cloning site unknown (unknown if destroyed)
Terms and licenses: Academic/Nonprofit Terms; Industry Terms: Not Available to Industry
How to cite: Lck-mCherry-RGS was a gift from Dorus Gadella (Addgene plasmid # 112935 ; http://n2t.net/addgene:112935 ; RRID:Addgene_112935)
