[The description below was written by a language model from this plasmid's Addgene catalogue record and pLannotate feature annotations shown in this document.]
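Description:
Lck-mCherry-RGS is a mammalian expression plasmid built on the Clontech pEGFP-C1 backbone, in which the original fluorescent protein has been replaced by mCherry. It is propagated in E. coli from a high-copy ColE1/pUC-type origin and selected with kanamycin. The single NeoR/KanR (Tn5 aminoglycoside phosphotransferase) gene sits behind tandem bacterial (bla) and SV40 early promoters and ends in an HSV TK polyadenylation signal, so the same marker can also support G418 selection in mammalian cells. An f1 origin is also present, as usual for this backbone. The short annotated fragments of ble, SV40 large T antigen and bGH poly(A) appear to be backbone remnants or partial matches rather than functional elements.

The payload is driven by the human CMV immediate-early enhancer and promoter and terminated by the SV40 poly(A) signal. It encodes mCherry fused at its C-terminus to a fragment of human ARHGEF1 (p115RhoGEF) corresponding to the RGS-like domain. This domain binds activated Gα12 and Gα13 and acts as a GTPase-activating protein for them. The construct name and stated purpose indicate an Lck-derived membrane-targeting motif at the N-terminus. The feature table does not annotate it separately, though a short unannotated stretch lies between the promoter and mCherry. Lck motifs of this kind typically direct lipid modification and plasma membrane anchoring.

Placing the RGS domain at the membrane lets it sequester or inactivate Gα12/13 where those subunits signal, making the protein a genetically encoded inhibitor of Gα12/13 signaling that can be followed by red fluorescence. The associated work concerns the balance between Gαi-Cdc42/Rac and Gα12/13-RhoA pathways in endothelial barrier regulation by sphingosine-1-phosphate.
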