Features (pLannotate 1.2.2; 15 found; start..end, strand, type, name):
     61..364     +  enhancer       CMV enhancer: human cytomegalovirus immediate early enhancer
    365..568     +  promoter       CMV promoter: human cytomegalovirus (CMV) immediate early promoter
    646..1353    +  CDS            mCherry: mCherry is a basic (constitutively fluorescent) red fluorescent protein published in 2004, derived from Discosoma sp.. It is reported to be a very rapidly-maturing monomer with low acid sensitivity.
   1369..2124    +  CDS            ARHGEF1 (fragment): ARHG1_HUMAN - Experimental evidence at protein level: Swiss-Prot protein existence level 1. Seems to play a role in the regulation of RhoA GTPase by guanine nucleotide-binding alpha-12 (GNA12) and alpha-13 (GNA13) subunits (PubMed:9641915, PubMed:9641916). Acts as GTPase-activating protein (GAP) for GNA12 and GNA13, and as guanine nucleotide exchange factor (GEF) for RhoA GTPase (PubMed:9641915, PubMed:9641916, PubMed:8810315, PubMed:30521495). Activated G alpha 13/GNA13 stimulates the RhoGEF activity through interaction with the RGS-like domain (PubMed:9641916). This GEF activity is inhibited
   2128..2164    +  misc_feature   MCS (fragment): multiple cloning site
   2181..2265    +  CDS            large T antigen (fragment): large T antigen from SV40 (simian virus 40)
   2288..2409    +  polyA_signal   SV40 poly(A) signal: SV40 polyadenylation signal
   2443..2871    -  rep_origin     f1 ori (sequence partly withheld): f1 bacteriophage origin of replication; arrow indicates direction of (+) strand synthesis
   2898..3002    +  promoter       AmpR promoter: bla
   3004..3361    +  promoter       SV40 promoter: SV40 enhancer and early promoter
   3396..4190    +  CDS            NeoR/KanR: aminoglycoside phosphotransferase from Tn5; aph(3')-II (or nptII); confers resistance to neomycin, kanamycin, and G418 (Geneticin®)
   4211..4363    +  CDS            ble (fragment): BLE_KLEPN - Experimental evidence at protein level: Swiss-Prot protein existence level 1. Binding protein with a strong affinity to the bleomycin family of antibiotics. Binds to CL990; an antimitotic-antibiotic compound. From Klebsiella pneumoniae.
   4422..4469    +  polyA_signal   HSV TK poly(A) signal: herpes simplex virus thymidine kinase polyadenylation signal (Cole and Stacy, 1985)
   4560..4576    -  polyA_signal   bGH poly(A) signal (fragment): bovine growth hormone polyadenylation signal
   4798..5386    +  rep_origin     ori: high-copy-number ColE1/pMB1/pBR322/pUC origin of replication
>Addgene plasmid #112935 | Lck-mCherry-RGS | depositor full sequence | sequence record 213011 | Full Sequence
TAGTTATTAATAGTAATCAATTACGGGGTCATTAGTTCATAGCCCATATATGGAGTTCCGCGTTACATAA
CTTACGGTAAATGGCCCGCCTGGCTGACCGCCCAACGACCCCCGCCCATTGACGTCAATAATGACGTATG
TTCCCATAGTAACGCCAATAGGGACTTTCCATTGACGTCAATGGGTGGAGTATTTACGGTAAACTGCCCA
CTTGGCAGTACATCAAGTGTATCATATGCCAAGTACGCCCCCTATTGACGTCAATGACGGTAAATGGCCC
GCCTGGCATTATGCCCAGTACATGACCTTATGGGACTTTCCTACTTGGCAGTACATCTACGTATTAGTCA
TCGCTATTACCATGGTGATGCGGTTTTGGCAGTACATCAATGGGCGTGGATAGCGGTTTGACTCACGGGG
ATTTCCAAGTCTCCACCCCATTGACGTCAATGGGAGTTTGTTTTGGCACCAAAATCAACGGGACTTTCCA
AAATGTCGTAACAACTCCGCCCCATTGACGCAAATGGGCGGTAGGCGTGTACGGTGGGAGGTCTATATAA
GCAGAGCTGGTTTAGTGAACCGTCAGATCCGCTAGCCACCATGGGCTGCGTGTGCAGCAGCAACCCCGAG
CTACCGGTCGCCACCATGGTGAGCAAGGGCGAGGAGGATAACATGGCCATCATCAAGGAGTTCATGCGCT
TCAAGGTGCACATGGAGGGCTCCGTGAACGGCCACGAGTTCGAGATCGAGGGCGAGGGCGAGGGCCGCCC
CTACGAGGGCACCCAGACCGCCAAGCTGAAGGTGACCAAGGGTGGCCCCCTGCCCTTCGCCTGGGACATC
CTGTCCCCTCAGTTCATGTACGGCTCCAAGGCCTACGTGAAGCACCCCGCCGACATCCCCGACTACTTGA
AGCTGTCCTTCCCCGAGGGCTTCAAGTGGGAGCGCGTGATGAACTTCGAGGACGGCGGCGTGGTGACCGT
GACCCAGGACTCCTCCCTGCAGGACGGCGAGTTCATCTACAAGGTGAAGCTGCGCGGCACCAACTTCCCC
TCCGACGGCCCCGTAATGCAGAAGAAGACCATGGGCTGGGAGGCCTCCTCCGAGCGGATGTACCCCGAGG
ACGGCGCCCTGAAGGGCGAGATCAAGCAGAGGCTGAAGCTGAAGGACGGCGGCCACTACGACGCTGAGGT
CAAGACCACCTACAAGGCCAAGAAGCCCGTGCAGCTGCCCGGCGCCTACAACGTCAACATCAAGTTGGAC
ATCACCTCCCACAACGAGGACTACACCATCGTGGAACAGTACGAACGCGCCGAGGGCCGCCACTCCACCG
GCGGCATGGACGAGCTGTACAAGTCCGGACTCAGATCTATGGAAGACTTCGCCCGAGGGGCGGCCTCCCC
AGGCCCCTCCCGGCCTGGCCTGGTTCCCGTCAGCATCATCGGGGCTGAGGATGAGGATTTTGAGAACGAG
CTGGAGACAAACTCAGAAGAGCAAAACAGCCAGTTCCAGAGCCTGGAGCAGGTGAAGCGGCGCCCAGCCC
ACCTCATGGCCCTCCTGCAGCACGTGGCCCTGCAGTTTGAGCCAGGACCCCTGCTTTGCTGTCTGCATGC
CGACATGCTGGGCTCACTGGGCCCCAAGGAGGCCAAGAAGGCCTTCCTGGACTTCTACCACAGCTTCCTG
GAGAAGACAGCGGTTCTCCGGGTGCCGGTCCCTCCCAACGTCGCCTTTGAACTTGACCGCACTAGGGCTG
ACCTCATCTCCGAGGATGTCCAGCGGCGGTTCGTGCAGGAGGTGGTGCAAAGCCAGCAGGTAGCCGTGGG
CCGGCAGCTGGAGGACTTCCGTTCCAAGCGGCTCATGGGCATGACGCCCTGGGAGCAGGAGCTGGCCCAG
CTGGAGGCTTGGGTTGGGCGGGACCGAGCCAGCTACGAGGCCCGGGAGCGGCACGTGGCGGAGCGGCTGC
TCATGCACCTGGAGGAGATGCAACATACCATCTCTACCGACGAAGAAAAGAGTGCTGCCGTGGTCAACGC
CATTGGGCTGTACATGCGCCACCTTGGGGTGCGGACCAAGAGTGGAGACAAGAAGTCGGGGAGGAACTTC
TTCCGGAAAAAGGTGATGGGGAACTAAGAATTCTGCAGTCGACGGTACCGCGGGCCCGGGATCCACCGGA
TCTAGATAACTGATCATAATCAGCCATACCACATTTGTAGAGGTTTTACTTGCTTTAAAAAACCTCCCAC
ACCTCCCCCTGAACCTGAAACATAAAATGAATGCAATTGTTGTTGTTAACTTGTTTATTGCAGCTTATAA
TGGTTACAAATAAAGCAATAGCATCACAAATTTCACAAATAAAGCATTTTTTTCACTGCATTCTAGTTGT
GGTTTGTCCAAACTCATCAATGTATCTTAACGCGTAAATTGTAAGCGTTAATATTTTGTTAAAATTCGCG
TTAAATTTTTGTTAAATCAGCTCATTTTTTAACCAATAGGCCGAAATCGGCAAAATCCCTTATAAATCAA
AAGAATAGACCGAGATAGGGT
[37 nt withheld, positions 2542-2578]
AAAGAACGTGGACTCCAACGTCAAAGG
[49 nt withheld, positions 2606-2654]
T
[91 nt withheld, positions 2656-2746]
G
[124 nt withheld, positions 2748-2871]
CAGGTGGCACTTTTCGGGGAAATGTGCGCGGAACCCCTATTTGTTTATTTTTCTAAATACATTCAAATAT
GTATCCGCTCATGAGACAATAACCCTGATAAATGCTTCAATAATATTGAAAAAGGAAGAGTCCTGAGGCG
GAAAGAACCAGCTGTGGAATGTGTGTCAGTTAGGGTGTGGAAAGTCCCCAGGCTCCCCAGCAGGCAGAAG
TATGCAAAGCATGCATCTCAATTAGTCAGCAACCAGGTGTGGAAAGTCCCCAGGCTCCCCAGCAGGCAGA
AGTATGCAAAGCATGCATCTCAATTAGTCAGCAACCATAGTCCCGCCCCTAACTCCGCCCATCCCGCCCC
TAACTCCGCCCAGTTCCGCCCATTCTCCGCCCCATGGCTGACTAATTTTTTTTATTTATGCAGAGGCCGA
GGCCGCCTCGGCCTCTGAGCTATTCCAGAAGTAGTGAGGAGGCTTTTTTGGAGGCCTAGGCTTTTGCAAA
GATCGATCAAGAGACAGGATGAGGATCGTTTCGCATGATTGAACAAGATGGATTGCACGCAGGTTCTCCG
GCCGCTTGGGTGGAGAGGCTATTCGGCTATGACTGGGCACAACAGACAATCGGCTGCTCTGATGCCGCCG
TGTTCCGGCTGTCAGCGCAGGGGCGCCCGGTTCTTTTTGTCAAGACCGACCTGTCCGGTGCCCTGAATGA
ACTGCAAGACGAGGCAGCGCGGCTATCGTGGCTGGCCACGACGGGCGTTCCTTGCGCAGCTGTGCTCGAC
GTTGTCACTGAAGCGGGAAGGGACTGGCTGCTATTGGGCGAAGTGCCGGGGCAGGATCTCCTGTCATCTC
ACCTTGCTCCTGCCGAGAAAGTATCCATCATGGCTGATGCAATGCGGCGGCTGCATACGCTTGATCCGGC
TACCTGCCCATTCGACCACCAAGCGAAACATCGCATCGAGCGAGCACGTACTCGGATGGAAGCCGGTCTT
GTCGATCAGGATGATCTGGACGAAGAGCATCAGGGGCTCGCGCCAGCCGAACTGTTCGCCAGGCTCAAGG
CGAGCATGCCCGACGGCGAGGATCTCGTCGTGACCCATGGCGATGCCTGCTTGCCGAATATCATGGTGGA
AAATGGCCGCTTTTCTGGATTCATCGACTGTGGCCGGCTGGGTGTGGCGGACCGCTATCAGGACATAGCG
TTGGCTACCCGTGATATTGCTGAAGAGCTTGGCGGCGAATGGGCTGACCGCTTCCTCGTGCTTTACGGTA
TCGCCGCTCCCGATTCGCAGCGCATCGCCTTCTATCGCCTTCTTGACGAGTTCTTCTGAGCGGGACTCTG
GGGTTCGAAATGACCGACCAAGCGACGCCCAACCTGCCATCACGAGATTTCGATTCCACCGCCGCCTTCT
ATGAAAGGTTGGGCTTCGGAATCGTTTTCCGGGACGCCGGCTGGATGATCCTCCAGCGCGGGGATCTCAT
GCTGGAGTTCTTCGCCCACCCTAGGGGGAGGCTAACTGAAACACGGAAGGAGACAATACCGGAAGGAACC
CGCGCTATGACGGCAATAAAAAGACAGAATAAAACGCACGGTGTTGGGTCGTTTGTTCATAAACGCGGGG
TTCGGTCCCAGGGCTGGCACTCTGTCGATACCCCACCGAGACCCCATTGGGGCCAATACGCCCGCGTTTC
TTCCTTTTCCCCACCCCACCCCCCAAGTTCGGGTGAAGGCCCAGGGCTCGCAGCCAACGTCGGGGCGGCA
GGCCCTGCCATAGCCTCAGGTTACTCATATATACTTTAGATTGATTTAAAACTTCATTTTTAATTTAAAA
GGATCTAGGTGAAGATCCTTTTTGATAATCTCATGACCAAAATCCCTTAACGTGAGTTTTCGTTCCACTG
AGCGTCAGACCCCGTAGAAAAGATCAAAGGATCTTCTTGAGATCCTTTTTTTCTGCGCGTAATCTGCTGC
TTGCAAACAAAAAAACCACCGCTACCAGCGGTGGTTTGTTTGCCGGATCAAGAGCTACCAACTCTTTTTC
CGAAGGTAACTGGCTTCAGCAGAGCGCAGATACCAAATACTGTCCTTCTAGTGTAGCCGTAGTTAGGCCA
CCACTTCAAGAACTCTGTAGCACCGCCTACATACCTCGCTCTGCTAATCCTGTTACCAGTGGCTGCTGCC
AGTGGCGATAAGTCGTGTCTTACCGGGTTGGACTCAAGACGATAGTTACCGGATAAGGCGCAGCGGTCGG
GCTGAACGGGGGGTTCGTGCACACAGCCCAGCTTGGAGCGAACGACCTACACCGAACTGAGATACCTACA
GCGTGAGCTATGAGAAAGCGCCACGCTTCCCGAAGGGAGAAAGGCGGACAGGTATCCGGTAAGCGGCAGG
GTCGGAACAGGAGAGCGCACGAGGGAGCTTCCAGGGGGAAACGCCTGGTATCTTTATAGTCCTGTCGGGT
TTCGCCACCTCTGACTTGAGCGTCGATTTTTGTGATGCTCGTCAGGGGGGCGGAGCCTATGGAAAAACGC
CAGCAACGCGGCCTTTTTACGGTTCCTGGCCTTTTGCTGGCCTTTTGCTCACATGTTCTTTCCTGCGTTA
TCCCCTGATTCTGTGGATAACCGTATTACCGCCATGCAT
