Features (pLannotate 1.2.2; 15 found; start..end, strand, type, name):
     61..364     +  enhancer       CMV enhancer: human cytomegalovirus immediate early enhancer
    365..568     +  promoter       CMV promoter: human cytomegalovirus (CMV) immediate early promoter
    646..1353    +  CDS            mCherry: mCherry is a basic (constitutively fluorescent) red fluorescent protein published in 2004, derived from Discosoma sp.. It is reported to be a very rapidly-maturing monomer with low acid sensitivity.
   1369..2124    +  CDS            ARHGEF1 (fragment): ARHG1_HUMAN - Experimental evidence at protein level: Swiss-Prot protein existence level 1. Seems to play a role in the regulation of RhoA GTPase by guanine nucleotide-binding alpha-12 (GNA12) and alpha-13 (GNA13) subunits (PubMed:9641915, PubMed:9641916). Acts as GTPase-activating protein (GAP) for GNA12 and GNA13, and as guanine nucleotide exchange factor (GEF) for RhoA GTPase (PubMed:9641915, PubMed:9641916, PubMed:8810315, PubMed:30521495). Activated G alpha 13/GNA13 stimulates the RhoGEF activity through interaction with the RGS-like domain (PubMed:9641916). This GEF activity is inhibited
   2128..2164    +  misc_feature   MCS (fragment): multiple cloning site
   2181..2265    +  CDS            large T antigen (fragment): large T antigen from SV40 (simian virus 40)
   2288..2409    +  polyA_signal   SV40 poly(A) signal: SV40 polyadenylation signal
   2443..2871    -  rep_origin     f1 ori (sequence partly withheld): f1 bacteriophage origin of replication; arrow indicates direction of (+) strand synthesis
   2898..3002    +  promoter       AmpR promoter: bla
   3004..3361    +  promoter       SV40 promoter: SV40 enhancer and early promoter
   3396..4190    +  CDS            NeoR/KanR: aminoglycoside phosphotransferase from Tn5; aph(3')-II (or nptII); confers resistance to neomycin, kanamycin, and G418 (Geneticin®)
   4211..4363    +  CDS            ble (fragment): BLE_KLEPN - Experimental evidence at protein level: Swiss-Prot protein existence level 1. Binding protein with a strong affinity to the bleomycin family of antibiotics. Binds to CL990; an antimitotic-antibiotic compound. From Klebsiella pneumoniae.
   4422..4469    +  polyA_signal   HSV TK poly(A) signal: herpes simplex virus thymidine kinase polyadenylation signal (Cole and Stacy, 1985)
   4560..4576    -  polyA_signal   bGH poly(A) signal (fragment): bovine growth hormone polyadenylation signal
   4798..5386    +  rep_origin     ori: high-copy-number ColE1/pMB1/pBR322/pUC origin of replication
>Addgene plasmid #112935 | Lck-mCherry-RGS | addgene full sequence | sequence record 223493 | Addgene NGS Result
TAGTTATTAATAGTAATCAATTACGGGGTCATTAGTTCATAGCCCATATATGGAGTTCCGCGTTACATAA
CTTACGGTAAATGGCCCGCCTGGCTGACCGCCCAACGACCCCCGCCCATTGACGTCAATAATGACGTATG
TTCCCATAGTAACGCCAATAGGGACTTTCCATTGACGTCAATGGGTGGAGTATTTACGGTAAACTGCCCA
CTTGGCAGTACATCAAGTGTATCATATGCCAAGTACGCCCCCTATTGACGTCAATGACGGTAAATGGCCC
GCCTGGCATTATGCCCAGTACATGACCTTATGGGACTTTCCTACTTGGCAGTACATCTACGTATTAGTCA
TCGCTATTACCATGGTGATGCGGTTTTGGCAGTACATCAATGGGCGTGGATAGCGGTTTGACTCACGGGG
ATTTCCAAGTCTCCACCCCATTGACGTCAATGGGAGTTTGTTTTGGCACCAAAATCAACGGGACTTTCCA
AAATGTCGTAACAACTCCGCCCCATTGACGCAAATGGGCGGTAGGCGTGTACGGTGGGAGGTCTATATAA
GCAGAGCTGGTTTAGTGAACCGTCAGATCCGCTAGCCACCATGGGCTGCGTGTGCAGCAGCAACCCCGAG
CTACCGGTCGCCACCATGGTGAGCAAGGGCGAGGAGGATAACATGGCCATCATCAAGGAGTTCATGCGCT
TCAAGGTGCACATGGAGGGCTCCGTGAACGGCCACGAGTTCGAGATCGAGGGCGAGGGCGAGGGCCGCCC
CTACGAGGGCACCCAGACCGCCAAGCTGAAGGTGACCAAGGGTGGCCCCCTGCCCTTCGCCTGGGACATC
CTGTCCCCTCAGTTCATGTACGGCTCCAAGGCCTACGTGAAGCACCCCGCCGACATCCCCGACTACTTGA
AGCTGTCCTTCCCCGAGGGCTTCAAGTGGGAGCGCGTGATGAACTTCGAGGACGGCGGCGTGGTGACCGT
GACCCAGGACTCCTCCCTGCAGGACGGCGAGTTCATCTACAAGGTGAAGCTGCGCGGCACCAACTTCCCC
TCCGACGGCCCCGTAATGCAGAAGAAGACCATGGGCTGGGAGGCCTCCTCCGAGCGGATGTACCCCGAGG
ACGGCGCCCTGAAGGGCGAGATCAAGCAGAGGCTGAAGCTGAAGGACGGCGGCCACTACGACGCTGAGGT
CAAGACCACCTACAAGGCCAAGAAGCCCGTGCAGCTGCCCGGCGCCTACAACGTCAACATCAAGTTGGAC
ATCACCTCCCACAACGAGGACTACACCATCGTGGAACAGTACGAACGCGCCGAGGGCCGCCACTCCACCG
GCGGCATGGACGAGCTGTACAAGTCCGGACTCAGATCTATGGAAGACTTCGCCCGAGGGGCGGCCTCCCC
AGGCCCCTCCCGGCCTGGCCTGGTTCCCGTCAGCATCATCGGGGCTGAGGATGAGGATTTTGAGAACGAG
CTGGAGACAAACTCAGAAGAGCAAAACAGCCAGTTCCAGAGCCTGGAGCAGGTGAAGCGGCGCCCAGCCC
ACCTCATGGCCCTCCTGCAGCACGTGGCCCTGCAGTTTGAGCCAGGACCCCTGCTTTGCTGTCTGCATGC
CGACATGCTGGGCTCACTGGGCCCCAAGGAGGCCAAGAAGGCCTTCCTGGACTTCTACCACAGCTTCCTG
GAGAAGACAGCGGTTCTCCGGGTGCCGGTCCCTCCCAACGTCGCCTTTGAACTTGACCGCACTAGGGCTG
ACCTCATCTCCGAGGATGTCCAGCGGCGGTTCGTGCAGGAGGTGGTGCAAAGCCAGCAGGTAGCCGTGGG
CCGGCAGCTGGAGGACTTCCGTTCCAAGCGGCTCATGGGCATGACGCCCTGGGAGCAGGAGCTGGCCCAG
CTGGAGGCTTGGGTTGGGCGGGACCGAGCCAGCTACGAGGCCCGGGAGCGGCACGTGGCGGAGCGGCTGC
TCATGCACCTGGAGGAGATGCAACATACCATCTCTACCGACGAAGAAAAGAGTGCTGCCGTGGTCAACGC
CATTGGCCTGTACATGCGCCACCTTGGGGTGCGGACCAAGAGTGGAGACAAGAAGTCGGGGAGGAACTTC
TTCCGGAAAAAGGTGATGGGGAACTAAGAATTCTGCAGTCGACGGTACCGCGGGCCCGGGATCCACCGGA
TCTAGATAACTGATCATAATCAGCCATACCACATTTGTAGAGGTTTTACTTGCTTTAAAAAACCTCCCAC
ACCTCCCCCTGAACCTGAAACATAAAATGAATGCAATTGTTGTTGTTAACTTGTTTATTGCAGCTTATAA
TGGTTACAAATAAAGCAATAGCATCACAAATTTCACAAATAAAGCATTTTTTTCACTGCATTCTAGTTGT
GGTTTGTCCAAACTCATCAATGTATCTTAAGGCGTAAATTGTAAGCGTTAATATTTTGTTAAAATTCGCG
TTAAATTTTTGTTAAATCAGCTCATTTTTTAACCAATAGGCCGAAATCGGCAAAATCCCTTATAAATCAA
AAGAATAGACCGAGATAGGGT
[37 nt withheld, positions 2542-2578]
AAAGAACGTGGACTCCAACGTCAAAGG
[49 nt withheld, positions 2606-2654]
T
[91 nt withheld, positions 2656-2746]
G
[124 nt withheld, positions 2748-2871]
CAGGTGGCACTTTTCGGGGAAATGTGCGCGGAACCCCTATTTGTTTATTTTTCTAAATACATTCAAATAT
GTATCCGCTCATGAGACAATAACCCTGATAAATGCTTCAATAATATTGAAAAAGGAAGAGTCCTGAGGCG
GAAAGAACCAGCTGTGGAATGTGTGTCAGTTAGGGTGTGGAAAGTCCCCAGGCTCCCCAGCAGGCAGAAG
TATGCAAAGCATGCATCTCAATTAGTCAGCAACCAGGTGTGGAAAGTCCCCAGGCTCCCCAGCAGGCAGA
AGTATGCAAAGCATGCATCTCAATTAGTCAGCAACCATAGTCCCGCCCCTAACTCCGCCCATCCCGCCCC
TAACTCCGCCCAGTTCCGCCCATTCTCCGCCCCATGGCTGACTAATTTTTTTTATTTATGCAGAGGCCGA
GGCCGCCTCGGCCTCTGAGCTATTCCAGAAGTAGTGAGGAGGCTTTTTTGGAGGCCTAGGCTTTTGCAAA
GATCGATCAAGAGACAGGATGAGGATCGTTTCGCATGATTGAACAAGATGGATTGCACGCAGGTTCTCCG
GCCGCTTGGGTGGAGAGGCTATTCGGCTATGACTGGGCACAACAGACAATCGGCTGCTCTGATGCCGCCG
TGTTCCGGCTGTCAGCGCAGGGGCGCCCGGTTCTTTTTGTCAAGACCGACCTGTCCGGTGCCCTGAATGA
ACTGCAAGACGAGGCAGCGCGGCTATCGTGGCTGGCCACGACGGGCGTTCCTTGCGCAGCTGTGCTCGAC
GTTGTCACTGAAGCGGGAAGGGACTGGCTGCTATTGGGCGAAGTGCCGGGGCAGGATCTCCTGTCATCTC
ACCTTGCTCCTGCCGAGAAAGTATCCATCATGGCTGATGCAATGCGGCGGCTGCATACGCTTGATCCGGC
TACCTGCCCATTCGACCACCAAGCGAAACATCGCATCGAGCGAGCACGTACTCGGATGGAAGCCGGTCTT
GTCGATCAGGATGATCTGGACGAAGAGCATCAGGGGCTCGCGCCAGCCGAACTGTTCGCCAGGCTCAAGG
CGAGCATGCCCGACGGCGAGGATCTCGTCGTGACCCATGGCGATGCCTGCTTGCCGAATATCATGGTGGA
AAATGGCCGCTTTTCTGGATTCATCGACTGTGGCCGGCTGGGTGTGGCGGACCGCTATCAGGACATAGCG
TTGGCTACCCGTGATATTGCTGAAGAGCTTGGCGGCGAATGGGCTGACCGCTTCCTCGTGCTTTACGGTA
TCGCCGCTCCCGATTCGCAGCGCATCGCCTTCTATCGCCTTCTTGACGAGTTCTTCTGAGCGGGACTCTG
GGGTTCGAAATGACCGACCAAGCGACGCCCAACCTGCCATCACGAGATTTCGATTCCACCGCCGCCTTCT
ATGAAAGGTTGGGCTTCGGAATCGTTTTCCGGGACGCCGGCTGGATGATCCTCCAGCGCGGGGATCTCAT
GCTGGAGTTCTTCGCCCACCCTAGGGGGAGGCTAACTGAAACACGGAAGGAGACAATACCGGAAGGAACC
CGCGCTATGACGGCAATAAAAAGACAGAATAAAACGCACGGTGTTGGGTCGTTTGTTCATAAACGCGGGG
TTCGGTCCCAGGGCTGGCACTCTGTCGATACCCCACCGAGACCCCATTGGGGCCAATACGCCCGCGTTTC
TTCCTTTTCCCCACCCCACCCCCCAAGTTCGGGTGAAGGCCCAGGGCTCGCAGCCAACGTCGGGGCGGCA
GGCCCTGCCATAGCCTCAGGTTACTCATATATACTTTAGATTGATTTAAAACTTCATTTTTAATTTAAAA
GGATCTAGGTGAAGATCCTTTTTGATAATCTCATGACCAAAATCCCTTAACGTGAGTTTTCGTTCCACTG
AGCGTCAGACCCCGTAGAAAAGATCAAAGGATCTTCTTGAGATCCTTTTTTTCTGCGCGTAATCTGCTGC
TTGCAAACAAAAAAACCACCGCTACCAGCGGTGGTTTGTTTGCCGGATCAAGAGCTACCAACTCTTTTTC
CGAAGGTAACTGGCTTCAGCAGAGCGCAGATACCAAATACTGTTCTTCTAGTGTAGCCGTAGTTAGGCCA
CCACTTCAAGAACTCTGTAGCACCGCCTACATACCTCGCTCTGCTAATCCTGTTACCAGTGGCTGCTGCC
AGTGGCGATAAGTCGTGTCTTACCGGGTTGGACTCAAGACGATAGTTACCGGATAAGGCGCAGCGGTCGG
GCTGAACGGGGGGTTCGTGCACACAGCCCAGCTTGGAGCGAACGACCTACACCGAACTGAGATACCTACA
GCGTGAGCTATGAGAAAGCGCCACGCTTCCCGAAGGGAGAAAGGCGGACAGGTATCCGGTAAGCGGCAGG
GTCGGAACAGGAGAGCGCACGAGGGAGCTTCCAGGGGGAAACGCCTGGTATCTTTATAGTCCTGTCGGGT
TTCGCCACCTCTGACTTGAGCGTCGATTTTTGTGATGCTCGTCAGGGGGGCGGAGCCTATGGAAAAACGC
CAGCAACGCGGCCTTTTTACGGTTCCTGGCCTTTTGCTGGCCTTTTGCTCACATGTTCTTTCCTGCGTTA
TCCCCTGATTCTGTGGATAACCGTATTACCGCCATGCAT
